>Addgene plasmid #65778 | BPK2301 | depositor full sequence | sequence record 112652 | BPK2301 sequence 2329 bps
GACGTCGCTAGCTGTACAAAAAAGCAGGCTTTAAAGGAACCAATTCAGTCGACTGGATCCGGTACCAAGG
TCGGGCAGGAAGAGGGCCTATTTCCCATGATTCCTTCATATTTGCATATACGATACAAGGCTGTTAGAGA
GATAATTAGAATTAATTTGACTGTAAACACAAAGATATTAGTACAAAATACGTGACGTAGAAAGTAATAA
TTTCTTGGGTAGTTTGCAGTTTTAAAATTATGTTTTAAAATGGACTATCATATGCTTACCGTAACTTGAA
AGTATTTCGATTTCTTGGCTTTATATATCTTGTGGAAAGGACGAAACACCCGAGACGATTAATGCGTCTC
GGTTTTTGTACTCTCAAGATTTAAGTAACTGTACAACGAAACTTACACAGTTACTTAAATCTTGCAGAAG
CTACAAAGATAAGGCTTCATGCCGAAATCAACACCCTGTCATTTTATGGCAGGGTGTTTTTTTAAGCTTG
GGCCGCTCGAGGTACCTCTCTACATATGACATGTGAGCAAAAGGCCAGCAAAAGGCCAGGAACCGTAAAA
AGGCCGCGTTGCTGGCGTTTTTCCATAGGCTCCGCCCCCCTGACGAGCATCACAAAAATCGACGCTCAAG
TCAGAGGTGGCGAAACCCGACAGGACTATAAAGATACCAGGCGTTTCCCCCTGGAAGCTCCCTCGTGCGC
TCTCCTGTTCCGACCCTGCCGCTTACCGGATACCTGTCCGCCTTTCTCCCTTCGGGAAGCGTGGCGCTTT
CTCATAGCTCACGCTGTAGGTATCTCAGTTCGGTGTAGGTCGTTCGCTCCAAGCTGGGCTGTGTGCACGA
ACCCCCCGTTCAGCCCGACCGCTGCGCCTTATCCGGTAACTATCGTCTTGAGTCCAACCCGGTAAGACAC
GACTTATCGCCACTGGCAGCAGCCACTGGTAACAGGATTAGCAGAGCGAGGTATGTAGGCGGTGCTACAG
AGTTCTTGAAGTGGTGGCCTAACTACGGCTACACTAGAAGAACAGTATTTGGTATCTGCGCTCTGCTGAA
GCCAGTTACCTTCGGAAAAAGAGTTGGTAGCTCTTGATCCGGCAAACAAACCACCGCTGGTAGCGGTGGT
TTTTTTGTTTGCAAGCAGCAGATTACGCGCAGAAAAAAAGGATCTCAAGAAGATCCTTTGATCTTTTCTA
CGGGGTCTGACGCTCAGTGGAACGAAAACTCACGTTAAGGGATTTTGGTCATGAGATTATCAAAAAGGAT
CTTCACCTAGATCCTTTTAAATTAAAAATGAAGTTTTAAATCAATCTAAAGTATATATGAGTAAACTTGG
TCTGACAGTTACCAATGCTTAATCAGTGAGGCACCTATCTCAGCGATCTGTCTATTTCGTTCATCCATAG
TTGCCTGACTCCCCGTCGTGTAGATAACTACGATACGGGAGGGCTTACCATCTGGCCCCAGTGCTGCAAT
GATACCGCGAGACCCACGCTCACCGGCTCCAGATTTATCAGCAATAAACCAGCCAGCCGGAAGGGCCGAG
CGCAGAAGTGGTCCTGCAACTTTATCCGCCTCCATCCAGTCTATTAATTGTTGCCGGGAAGCTAGAGTAA
GTAGTTCGCCAGTTAATAGTTTGCGCAACGTTGTTGCCATTGCTACAGGCATCGTGGTGTCACGCTCGTC
GTTTGGTATGGCTTCATTCAGCTCCGGTTCCCAACGATCAAGGCGAGTTACATGATCCCCCATGTTGTGC
AAAAAAGCGGTTAGCTCCTTCGGTCCTCCGATCGTTGTCAGAAGTAAGTTGGCCGCAGTGTTATCACTCA
TGGTTATGGCAGCACTGCATAATTCTCTTACTGTCATGCCATCCGTAAGATGCTTTTCTGTGACTGGTGA
GTACTCAACCAAGTCATTCTGAGAATAGTGTATGCGGCGACCGAGTTGCTCTTGCCCGGCGTCAATACGG
GATAATACCGCGCCACATAGCAGAACTTTAAAAGTGCTCATCATTGGAAAACGTTCTTCGGGGCGAAAAC
TCTCAAGGATCTTACCGCTGTTGAGATCCAGTTCGATGTAACCCACTCGTGCACCCAACTGATCTTCAGC
ATCTTTTACTTTCACCAGCGTTTCTGGGTGAGCAAAAACAGGAAGGCAAAATGCCGCAAAAAAGGGAATA
AGGGCGACACGGAAATGTTGAATACTCATACTCTTCCTTTTTCAATATTATTGAAGCATTTATCAGGGTT
ATTGTCTCATGAGCGGATACATATTTGAATGTATTTAGAAAAATAAACAAATAGGGGTTCCGCGCACATT
TCCCCGAAAAGTGCCACCT
Features (pLannotate 1.2.2; 6 found; start..end, strand, type, name):
     13..30      +  protein_bind   attB1 (fragment): mutant version of attB; recombination site for the Gateway® BP reaction BP Clonase™
     82..322     +  promoter       U6 promoter: RNA polymerase III promoter for human U6 snRNA
    352..476     +  misc_RNA       St1 gRNA scaffold: guide RNA scaffold for the Streptococcus thermophilus CRISPR/Cas9 system (Esvelt et al., 2013)
    580..1168    -  rep_origin     ori: high-copy-number ColE1/pMB1/pBR322/pUC origin of replication
   1339..2199    -  CDS            AmpR: β-lactamase; bla; confers resistance to ampicillin, carbenicillin, and related antibiotics
   2200..2304    -  promoter       AmpR promoter: bla
