[The description below was written by a language model from this plasmid's Addgene catalogue record and pLannotate feature annotations shown in this document.]
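Description:
BPK2301 is a small (about 2.3 kb) mammalian expression plasmid for producing single guide RNAs compatible with the Streptococcus thermophilus 1 Cas9 (St1Cas9) in human cells. It is derived from the MLM3636 guide RNA backbone and is propagated in E. coli as a high-copy plasmid through a ColE1/pUC-type origin of replication. Selection is by ampicillin resistance, provided by a β-lactamase gene under its native bla promoter. The plasmid carries no mammalian selection marker or reporter and does not encode the Cas9 nuclease, which must be supplied from a separate construct.

The payload is a compact RNA polymerase III transcription unit. The human U6 snRNA promoter sits upstream of a BsmBI cloning cassette, which is followed directly by the synthetic St1 guide RNA scaffold. As deposited, the plasmid lacks a spacer, so it is an entry vector rather than a functional guide. The user inserts a target-specific spacer sequence at the BsmBI sites. BsmBI is a type IIS enzyme that cuts outside its recognition site, so the spacer can be joined directionally between the promoter and the scaffold. U6 then drives transcription of a complete sgRNA with the chosen targeting sequence fused to the St1Cas9-binding scaffold. The annotation also detects a short attB1 fragment upstream of the U6 promoter, which appears to be a backbone remnant rather than a functional Gateway site.

The construct was deposited with work on engineering Cas9 nucleases with altered PAM specificities. It serves as the guide RNA partner for St1Cas9-based genome editing experiments in human cells.
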