Addgene plasmid #65778: BPK2301
Purpose: Human expression plasmid for S. thermophilus 1 Cas9 sgRNA (need to clone in spacer into BsmBI sites): U6-BsmBIcassette-St1-sgRNA
Depositing lab: Keith Joung. Depositing organization: Massachusetts General Hospital. Publication: Engineered CRISPR-Cas9 nucleases with altered PAM specificities. Kleinstiver BP, Prew MS, Tsai SQ, Topkar VV, Nguyen NT, Zheng Z, Gonzales AP, Li Z, Peterson RT, Yeh JJ, Aryee MJ, Joung JK. Nature. 2015 Jun 22. doi: 10.1038/nature14592. PubMed 26098369.
Backbone
  Vector backbone: MLM3636
  Backbone manufacturer: Joung lab (Addgene Plasmid # 43860)
  Vector type: Mammalian Expression, CRISPR
Growth in bacteria
  Bacterial resistance: Ampicillin, 100 μg/mL
  Growth temperature: 37°C
  Growth strain: XL1 Blue
  Copy number: High Copy
Gene/Insert
  Gene/Insert name: St1Cas9 gRNA backbone, without spacer sequence
  Species: Synthetic
  Promoter: U6
  Cloning method: Gibson Cloning
  Sequencing primers: 5′ OS280 (5'-CAGGGTTATTGTCTCATGAGCGG-3')
Terms and licenses: Academic/Nonprofit Terms; Industry Terms: Not Available to Industry
Depositor comments: Use BsmBI sites to insert sgRNA spacer sequence into the vector. See the supplemental document "Joung Lab gRNA Cloning Protocol" for more details.
How to cite: BPK2301 was a gift from Keith Joung (Addgene plasmid # 65778 ; http://n2t.net/addgene:65778 ; RRID:Addgene_65778)
