>Addgene plasmid #65778 | BPK2301 | addgene partial sequence | sequence record 116185 | hU6-F 5'-GAGGGCCTATTTCCCATGATT-3'
AGGCTGTTAGAGAGATAATTAGAATTAATTTGACTGTAAACACAAAGATATTAGTACAAAATACGTGACG
TAGAAAGTAATAATTTCTTGGGTAGTTTGCAGTTTTAAAATTATGTTTTAAAATGGACTATCATATGCTT
ACCGTAACTTGAAAGTATTTCGATTTCTTGGCTTTATATATCTTGTGGAAAGGACGAAACACCCGAGACG
ATTAATGCGTCTCGGTTTTTGTACTCTCAAGATTTAAGTAACTGTACAACGAAACTTACACAGTTACTTA
AATCTTGCAGAAGCTACAAAGATAAGGCTTCATGCCGAAATCAACACCCTGTCATTTTATGGCAGGGTGT
TTTTTTAAGCTTGGGCCGCTCGAGGTACCTCTCTACATATGACATGTGAGCAAAAGGCCAGCAAAAGGCC
AGGAACCGTAAAAAGGCCGCGTTGCTGGCGTTTTTCCATAGGCTCCGCCCCCCTGACGAGCATCACAAAA
ATCGACGCTCAAGTCAGAGGTGGCGAAACCCGACAGGACTATAAAGATACCAGGCGTTTCCCCCTGGAAG
CTCCCTCGTGCGCTCTCCTGTTCCGACCCTGCCGCTTACCGGATACCTGTCCGCCTTTCTCCCTTCGGGA
AGCGTGGCGCTTTCTCATAGCTCACGCTGTAGGTATCTCAGTTCGGTGTAGGTCGTTCGCTCCAAGCTGG
GCTGTGTGCACGAACCCCCCGTTCAGCCCGACCGCTGCGCCTTATCCGGTAACTATCGTCTTGAGTCCAA
CCCGGTAAGACACGACTTATCGCCACTGGCAGCAGCCACTGGTAACAGGATTAGCAGAGCGAGGTATGTA
GGCGGTGCTACAGAGTTCTTGAAGTGGTGGCCTAACTACGGCTACACTAGAAGAACAGTATTTGGTATCT
GCGCTCTGCTGAAGCCAGTTACCTTCGGAAAAAGAGTTGGTAGCTCTTGATCCGGCAAACAAACCACCGC
TGGTAGCGGTGGTTTTTTTG
